>Addgene plasmid #158050 | PLX306 iCre tetO tomato rtTA | addgene full sequence | sequence record 313512 | Addgene NGS Result
AATTCTCGACCTCGAGACAAATGGCAGTATTCATCCACAATTTTAAAAGAAAAGGGGGGATTGGGGGGTA
CAGTGCAGGGGAAAGAATAGTAGACATAATAGCAACAGACATACAAACTAAAGAATTACAAAAACAAATT
ACAAAAATTCAAAATTTTCGGGTTTATTACAGGGACAGCAGAGATCCACTTTGGCCGCGAATCGATATGT
CGAGTTTACTCCCTATCAGTGATAGAGAACGTATGTCGAGTTTACTCCCTATCAGTGATAGAGAACGATG
TCGAGTTTACTCCCTATCAGTGATAGAGAACGTATGTCGAGTTTACTCCCTATCAGTGATAGAGAACGTA
TGTCGAGTTTACTCCCTATCAGTGATAGAGAACGTATGTCGAGTTTATCCCTATCAGTGATAGAGAACGT
ATGTCGAGTTTACTCCCTATCAGTGATAGAGAACGTATGTCGAGGTAGGCGTGTACGGTGGGAGGCCTAT
ATAAGCAGAGCTCGTTTAGTGAACCGTCAGATCGCCTGGAGAATTGGCTAGCATGGTGAGCAAGGGCGAG
GAGGTCATCAAAGAGTTCATGCGCTTCAAGGTGCGCATGGAGGGCTCCATGAACGGCCACGAGTTCGAGA
TCGAGGGCGAGGGCGAGGGCCGCCCCTACGAGGGCACCCAGACCGCCAAGCTGAAGGTGACCAAGGGCGG
CCCCCTGCCCTTCGCCTGGGACATCCTGTCCCCCCAGTTCATGTACGGCTCCAAGGCGTACGTGAAGCAC
CCCGCCGACATCCCCGATTACAAGAAGCTGTCCTTCCCCGAGGGCTTCAAGTGGGAGCGCGTGATGAACT
TCGAGGACGGCGGTCTGGTGACCGTGACCCAGGACTCCTCCCTGCAGGACGGCACGCTGATCCACAAGGT
GAAGATGCGCGGCACCAACTTCCCCCCCGACGGCCCCGTAATGCAGAAGAAGACCATGGGCTGGGAGGCC
TCCACCGAGCGCCTGTACCCCCGCGACGGCGTGCTGAAGGGCGAGATCCACCAGGCCCTGAAGCTGAAGG
ACGGCGGCCACTACCTGGTGGAGTTCAAGACCATCTACATGGCCAAGAAGCCCGTGCAACTGCCCGGCTA
CTACTACGTGGACACCAAGCTGGACATCACCTCCCACAACGAGGACTACACCATCGTGGAACAGTACGAG
CGCTCCGAGGGCCGCCACCACCTGTTCCTGGGGCATGGCACCGGCAGCACCGGCAGCGGCAGCTCCGGCA
CCGCCTCCTCCGAGGACAACAACATGGCCGTCATCAAAGAGTTCATGCGCTTCAAGGTGCGCATGGAGGG
CTCCATGAACGGCCACGAGTTCGAGATCGAGGGCGAGGGCGAGGGCCGCCCCTACGAGGGCACCCAGACC
GCCAAGCTGAAGGTGACCAAGGGCGGCCCCCTGCCCTTCGCCTGGGACATCCTGTCCCCCCAGTTCATGT
ACGGCTCCAAGGCGTACGTGAAGCACCCCGCCGACATCCCCGATTACAAGAAGCTGTCCTTCCCCGAGGG
CTTCAAGTGGGAGCGCGTGATGAACTTCGAGGACGGCGGTCTGGTGACCGGGACCCAGGACTCCTCCCTG
CAGGACGGCACGCTGATCTACAAGGTGAAGATGCGCGGCACCAACTTCCCCCCCGACGGCCCCGTAATGC
AGAAGAAGACCATGGGCTGGGAGGCCTCCACCGAGCGCCTGTACCCCCGCGACGGCGTGCTGAAGGGCGA
GATCCACCAGGCCCTGAAGCTGAAGGACGGCGGCCACTACCTGGTGGAGTTCAAGACCATCTACATGGCC
AAGAAGCCCGTGCAACTGCCCGGCTACTACTACGTGGACACCAAGCTGGACATCACCTCCCACAACGAGG
ACTACACCATCGTGGAACAGTACGAGCGCTCCGAGGGCCGCCACCACCTGTTCCTGTACGGCATGGACGA
GCTGTACAAGAGCGTAATCTGGAACATCGTATGGGTATAGACCGGTCCACCACCACCACCACCACTAAGG
ATCCGGGGTTGGGGTTGCGCCTTTTCCAAGGCAGCCCTGGGTTTGCGCAGGGACGCGGCTGCTCTGGGCG
TGGTTCCGGGAAACGCAGCGGCGCCGACCCTGGGTCTCGCACATTCTTCACGTCCGTTCGCAGCGTCACC
CGGATCTTCGCCGCTACCCTTGTGGGCCCCCCGGCGACGCTTCCTGCTCCGCCCCTAAGTCGGGAAGGTT
CCTTGCGGTTCGCGGCGTGCCGGACGTGACAAACGGAAGCCGCACGTCTCACTAGTACCCTCGCAGACGG
ACAGCGCCAGGGAGCAATGGCAGCGCGCCGACCGCGATGGGCTGTGGCCAATAGCGGCTGCTCAGCAGGG
CGCGCCGAGAGCAGCGGCCGGGAAGGGGCGGTGCGGGAGGCGGGGTGTGGGGCGGTAGTGTGGGCCCTGT
TCCTGCCCGCGCGGTGTTCCGCATTCTGCAAGCCTCCGGAGCGCACGTCGGCAGTCGGCTCCCTCGTTGA
CCGAATCACCGACCTCTCTCCCCAGGGTTTAAACATGGTCTCCAACCTGCTGACTGTGCACCAAAACCTG
CCTGCCCTCCCTGTGGATGCCACCTCTGATGAAGTCAGGAAGAACCTGATGGACATGTTCAGGGACAGGC
AGGCCTTCTCTGAACACACCTGGAAGATGCTCCTGTCTGTGTGCAGATCCTGGGCTGCCTGGTGCAAGCT
GAACAACAGGAAATGGTTCCCTGCTGAACCTGAGGATGTGAGGGACTACCTCCTGTACCTGCAAGCCAGA
GGCCTGGCTGTGAAGACCATCCAACAGCACCTGGGCCAGCTCAACATGCTGCACAGGAGATCTGGCCTGC
CTCGCCCTTCTGACTCCAATGCTGTGTCCCTGGTGATGAGGAGAATCAGAAAGGAGAATGTGGATGCTGG
GGAGAGAGCCAAGCAGGCCCTGGCCTTTGAACGCACTGACTTTGACCAAGTCAGATCCCTGATGGAGAAC
TCTGACAGATGCCAGGACATCAGGAACCTGGCCTTCCTGGGCATTGCCTACAACACCCTGCTGCGCATTG
CCGAAATTGCCAGAATCAGAGTGAAGGACATCTCCCGCACCGATGGTGGGAGAATGCTGATCCACATTGG
CAGGACCAAGACCCTGGTGTCCACAGCTGGTGTGGAGAAGGCCCTGTCCCTGGGGGTTACCAAGCTGGTG
GAGAGATGGATCTCTGTGTCTGGTGTGGCTGATGACCCCAACAACTACCTGTTCTGCCGGGTCAGAAAGA
ATGGTGTGGCTGCCCCTTCTGCCACCTCCCAACTGTCCACCCGGGCCCTGGAAGGGATCTTTGAGGCCAC
CCACCGCCTGATCTATGGTGCCAAGGATGACTCTGGGCAGAGATACCTGGCCTGGTCTGGCCACTCTGCC
AGAGTGGGTGCTGCCAGGGACATGGCCAGGGCTGGTGTGTCCATCCCTGAAATCATGCAGGCTGGTGGCT
GGACCAATGTGAACATTGTGATGAACTACATCAGAAACCTGGACTCTGAGACTGGGGCCATGGTGAGGCT
TCTAGAGGATGGGGATGGCTCCGGAGAATTCGCCACGAACTTCTCTCTGTTAAAGCAAGCAGGAGACGTG
GAAGAAAACCCCGGTCCCATGTCTAGACTGGACAAGAGCAAAGTCATAAACGGAGCTCTGGAATTACTCA
ATGGTGTCGGTATCGAAGGCCTGACGACAAGGAAACTCGCTCAAAAGCTGGGAGTTGAGCAGCCTACCCT
GTACTGGCACGTGAAGAACAAGCGGGCCCTGCTCGATGCCCTGCCAATCGAGATGCTGGACAGGCATCAT
ACCCACTTCTGCCCCCTGGAAGGCGAGTCATGGCAAGACTTTCTGCGGAACAACGCCAAGTCATACCGCT
GTGCTCTCCTCTCACATCGCGACGGGGCTAAAGTGCATCTCGGCACCCGCCCAACAGAGAAACAGTACGA
AACCCTGGAAAATCAGCTCGCGTTCCTGTGTCAGCAAGGCTTCTCCCTGGAGAACGCACTGTACGCTCTG
TCCGCCGTGGGCCACTTTACACTGGGCTGCGTATTGGAGGAACAGGAGCATCAAGTAGCAAAAGAGGAAA
GAGAGACACCTACCACCGATTCTATGCCCCCACTTCTGAGACAAGCAATTGAGCTGTTCGACCGGCAGGG
AGCCGAACCTGCCTTCCTTTTCGGCCTGGAACTAATCATATGTGGCCTGGAGAAACAGCTAAAGTGCGAA
AGCGGCGGGCCGACCGACGCCCTTGACGATTTTGACTTAGACATGCTCCCAGCCGATGCCCTTGACGACT
TTGACCTTGATATGCTGCCTGCTGACGCTCTTGACGATTTTGACCTTGACATGCTCCCCGGGTAACTAAG
TAAGGATCGATCCAAGATATCGTATTCTTAACTATGTTGCTCCTTTTACGCTATGTGGATACGCTGCTTT
AATGCCTTTGTATCATGCTATTGCTTCCCGTATGGCTTTCATTTTCTCCTCCTTGTATAAATCCTGGTTG
CTGTCTCTTTATGAGGAGTTGTGGCCCGTTGTCAGGCAACGTGGCGTGGTGTGCACTGTGTTTGCTGACG
CAACCCCCACTGGTTGGGGCATTGCCACCACCTGTCAGCTCCTTTCCGGGACTTTCGCTTTCCCCCTCCC
TATTGCCACGGCGGAACTCATCGCCGCCTGCCTTGCCCGCTGCTGGACAGGGGCTCGGCTGTTGGGCACT
GACAATTCCGTGGTGTTGTCGGGGAAGCTGACGTCCTTTCCATGGCTGCTCGCCTGTGTTGCCACCTGGA
TTCTGCGCGGGACGTCCTTCTGCTACGTCCCTTCGGCCCTCAATCCAGCGGACCTTCCTTCCCGCGGCCT
GCTGCCGGCTCTGCGGCCTCTTCCGCGTCTTCGCCTTCGCCCTCAGACGAGTCGGATCTCCCTTTGGGCC
GCCTCCCCGCCTGTTTCGCCTCGGCGTCCGGACTAGAGGTACCTTTAAGACCAATGACTTACAAGGCAGC
TGTAGATCTTAGCCACTTTTTAAAAGAAAAGGGGGGACTGGAAGGGCTAATTCACTCCCAACGAAGACAA
GATCTGCTTTTTGCTTGTACTGGGTCTCTCTGGTTAGACCAGATCTGAGCCTGGGAGCTCTCTGGCTAAC
TAGGGAACCCACTGCTTAAGCCTCAATAAAGCTTGCCTTGAGTGCTTCAAGTAGTGTGTGCCCGTCTGTT
GTGTGACTCTGGTAACTAGAGATCCCTCAGACCCTTTTAGTCAGTGTGGAAAATCTCTAGCAGTAGTAGT
TCATGTCATCTTATTATTCAGTATTTATAACTTGCAAAGAAATGAATATCAGAGAGTGAGAGGAACTTGT
TTATTGCAGCTTATAATGGTTACAAATAAAGCAATAGCATCACAAATTTCACAAATAAAGCATTTTTTTC
ACTGCATTCTAGTTGTGGTTTGTCCAAACTCATCAATGTATCTTATCATGTCTGGCTCTAGCTATCCCGC
CCCTAACTCCGCCCATCCCGCCCCTAACTCCGCCCAGTTCCGCCCATTCTCCGCCCCATGGCTGACTAAT
TTTTTTTATTTATGCAGAGGCCGAGGCCGCCTCGGCCTCTGAGCTATTCCAGAAGTAGTGAGGAGGCTTT
TTTGGAGGCCTTTCAAATATGTATCCGCTCATGAGACAATAACCCTGATAAATGCTTCAATAATATTGAA
AAAGGAAGAGTATGAGTATTCAACATTTCCGTGTCGCCCTTATTCCCTTTTTTGCGGCATTTTGCCTTCC
TGTTTTTGCTCACCCAGAAACGCTGGTGAAAGTAAAAGATGCTGAAGATCAGTTGGGTGCACGAGTGGGT
TACATCGAACTGGATCTCAACAGCGGTAAGATCCTTGAGAGTTTTCGCCCCGAAGAACGTTTTCCAATGA
TGAGCACTTTTAAAGTTCTGCTATGTGGCGCGGTATTATCCCGTATTGACGCCGGGCAAGAGCAACTCGG
TCGCCGCATACACTATTCTCAGAATGACTTGGTTGAGTACTCACCAGTCACAGAAAAGCATCTTACGGAT
GGCATGACAGTAAGAGAATTATGCAGTGCTGCCATAACCATGAGTGATAACACTGCGGCCAACTTACTTC
TGACAACGATCGGAGGACCGAAGGAGCTAACCGCTTTTTTGCACAACATGGGGGATCATGTAACTCGCCT
TGATCGTTGGGAACCGGAGCTGAATGAAGCCATACCAAACGACGAGCGTGACACCACGATGCCTGTAGCA
ATGGCAACAACGTTGCGCAAACTATTAACTGGCGAACTACTTACTCTAGCTTCCCGGCAACAATTAATAG
ACTGGATGGAGGCGGATAAAGTTGCAGGACCACTTCTGCGCTCGGCCCTTCCGGCTGGCTGGTTTATTGC
TGATAAATCTGGAGCCGGTGAGCGTGGGTCTCGCGGTATCATTGCAGCACTGGGGCCAGATGGTAAGCCC
TCCCGTATCGTAGTTATCTACACGACGGGGAGTCAGGCAACTATGGATGAACGAAATAGACAGATCGCTG
AGATAGGTGCCTCACTGATTAAGCATTGGTAACTGTCAGACCAAGTTTACTCATATATACTTTAGATTGA
TTTAAAACTTCATTTTTAATTTAAAAGGATCTAGGTGAAGATCCTTTTTGATAATCTCATGACCAAAATC
CCTTAACGTGAGTTTTCGTTCCACTGAGCGTCAGACCCCGTAGAAAAGATCAAAGGATCTTCTTGAGATC
CTTTTTTTCTGCGCGTAATCTGCTGCTTGCAAACAAAAAAACCACCGCTACCAGCGGTGGTTTGTTTGCC
GGATCAAGAGCTACCAACTCTTTTTCCGAAGGTAACTGGCTTCAGCAGAGCGCAGATACCAAATACTGTT
CTTCTAGTGTAGCCGTAGTTAGGCCACCACTTCAAGAACTCTGTAGCACCGCCTACATACCTCGCTCTGC
TAATCCTGTTACCAGTGGCTGCTGCCAGTGGCGATAAGTCGTGTCTTACCGGGTTGGACTCAAGACGATA
GTTACCGGATAAGGCGCAGCGGTCGGGCTGAACGGGGGGTTCGTGCACACAGCCCAGCTTGGAGCGAACG
ACCTACACCGAACTGAGATACCTACAGCGTGAGCTATGAGAAAGCGCCACGCTTCCCGAAGGGAGAAAGG
CGGACAGGTATCCGGTAAGCGGCAGGGTCGGAACAGGAGAGCGCACGAGGGAGCTTCCAGGGGGAAACGC
CTGGTATCTTTATAGTCCTGTCGGGTTTCGCCACCTCTGACTTGAGCGTCGATTTTTGTGATGCTCGTCA
GGGGGGCGGAGCCTATGGAAAAACGCCAGCAACGCGGCCTTTTTACGGTTCCTGGCCTTTTGCTGGCCTT
TTGCTCACATGTTCTTTCCTGCGTTATCCCCTGATTCTGTGGATAACCGTATTACCGCCTTTGAGTGAGC
TGATACCGCTCGCCGCAGCCGAACGACCGAGCGCAGCGAGTCAGTGAGCGAGGAAGCGGAAGAGCGCCCA
ATACGCAAACCGCCTCTCCCCGCGCGTTGGCCGATTCATTAATGCAGCTGGCACGACAGGTTTCCCGACT
GGAAAGCGGGCAGTGAGCGCAACGCAATTAATGTGAGTTAGCTCACTCATTAGGCACCCCAGGCTTTACA
CTTTATGCTTCCGGCTCGTATGTTGTGTGGAATTGTGAGCGGATAACAATTTCACACAGGAAACAGCTAT
GACCATGATTACGCCAAGCGCGCAATTAACCCTCACTAAAGGGAACAAAAGCTGGAGCTGCAAGCTTAAT
GTAGTCTTATGCAATACTCTTGTAGTCTTGCAACATGGTAACGATGAGTTAGCAACATGCCTTACAAGGA
GAGAAAAAGCACCGTGCATGCCGATTGGTGGAAGTAAGGTGGTACGATCGTGCCTTATTAGGAAGGCAAC
AGACGGGTCTGACATGGATTGGACGAACCACTGAATTGCCGCATTGCAGAGATATTGTATTTAAGTGCCT
AGCTCGATACATAAACGGGTCTCTCTGGTTAGACCAGATCTGAGCCTGGGAGCTCTCTGGCTAACTAGGG
AACCCACTGCTTAAGCCTCAATAAAGCTTGCCTTGAGTGCTTCAAGTAGTGTGTGCCCGTCTGTTGTGTG
ACTCTGGTAACTAGAGATCCCTCAGACCCTTTTAGTCAGTGTGGAAAATCTCTAGCAGTGGCGCCCGAAC
AGGGACTTGAAAGCGAAAGGGAAACCAGAGGAGCTCTCTCGACGCAGGACTCGGCTTGCTGAAGCGCGCA
CGGCAAGAGGCGAGGGGCGGCGACTGGTGAGTACGCCAAAAATTTTGACTAGCGGAGGCTAGAAGGAGAG
AGATGGGTGCGAGAGCGTCAGTATTAAGCGGGGGAGAATTAGATCGCGATGGGAAAAAATTCGGTTAAGG
CCAGGGGGAAAGAAAAAATATAAATTAAAACATATAGTATGGGCAAGCAGGGAGCTAGAACGATTCGCAG
TTAATCCTGGCCTGTTAGAAACATCAGAAGGCTGTAGACAAATACTGGGACAGCTACAACCATCCCTTCA
GACAGGATCAGAAGAACTTAGATCATTATATAATACAGTAGCAACCCTCTATTGTGTGCATCAAAGGATA
GAGATAAAAGACACCAAGGAAGCTTTAGACAAGATAGAGGAAGAGCAAAACAAAAGTAAGACCACCGCAC
AGCAAGCGGCCGCTGATCTTCAGACCTGGAGGAGGAGATATGAGGGACAATTGGAGAAGTGAATTATATA
AATATAAAGTAGTAAAAATTGAACCATTAGGAGTAGCACCCACCAAGGCAAAGAGAAGAGTGGTGCAGAG
AGAAAAAAGAGCAGTGGGAATAGGAGCTTTGTTCCTTGGGTTCTTGGGAGCAGCAGGAAGCACTATGGGC
GCAGCGTCAATGACGCTGACGGTACAGGCCAGACAATTATTGTCTGGTATAGTGCAGCAGCAGAACAATT
TGCTGAGGGCTATTGAGGCGCAACAGCATCTGTTGCAACTCACAGTCTGGGGCATCAAGCAGCTCCAGGC
AAGAATCCTGGCTGTGGAAAGATACCTAAAGGATCAACAGCTCCTGGGGATTTGGGGTTGCTCTGGAAAA
CTCATTTGCACCACTGCTGTGCCTTGGAATGCTAGTTGGAGTAATAAATCTCTGGAACAGATTTGGAATC
ACACGACCTGGATGGAGTGGGACAGAGAAATTAACAATTACACAAGCTTAATACACTCCTTAATTGAAGA
ATCGCAAAACCAGCAAGAAAAGAATGAACAAGAATTATTGGAATTAGATAAATGGGCAAGTTTGTGGAAT
TGGTTTAACATAACAAATTGGCTGTGGTATATAAAATTATTCATAATGATAGTAGGAGGCTTGGTAGGTT
TAAGAATAGTTTTTGCTGTACTTTCTATAGTGAATAGAGTTAGGCAGGGATATTCACCATTATCGTTTCA
GACCCACCTCCCAACCCCGAGGGGAC
Features (pLannotate 1.2.2; 29 found; start..end, strand, type, name):
     41..158     +  misc_feature   cPPT/CTS: central polypurine tract and central termination sequence of HIV-1
    212..526     +  promoter       tight TRE promoter: Tet-responsive promoter PTight, consisting of seven tet operator sequences followed by the minimal CMV promoter
    543..1970    +  CDS            tdTomato: tandem dimeric (pseudo-monomeric) derivative of DsRed (Shaner et al., 2004) mammalian codon-optimized
   1971..1997    -  CDS            3xHA (fragment): three tandem HA epitope tags
   2007..2025    +  CDS            9xHis (fragment): 9xHis affinity tag
   2035..2545    +  promoter       hPGK promoter: human phosphoglycerate kinase 1 promoter
   2561..3586    +  CDS            cre: RECR_BPP1 - Experimental evidence at protein level: Swiss-Prot protein existence level 1. Catalyzes site-specific recombination between two 34-base- pair LOXP sites. Its role is to maintain the phage genome as a monomeric unit-copy plasmid in the lysogenic state. From Escherichia phage P1 (Bacteriophage P1).
   3602..3657    +  CDS            P2A (fragment): 2A peptide from porcine teschovirus-1 polyprotein Eukaryotic ribosomes fail to insert a peptide bond between the Gly and Pro residues, yielding separate polypeptides.
   3659..4356    +  CDS            rtTA3 (fragment): reverse tetracycline transactivator 3 activates expression from Tet-responsive promoters in the presence of doxycycline
   4286..4396    +  CDS            VP48: 3 tandem repeats of the minimal activation domain of herpes simplex virus VP16 (Cheng et al., 2013)
   4432..4980    +  misc_feature   WPRE (fragment): woodchuck hepatitis virus posttranscriptional regulatory element
   5006..5077    +  CDS            nef (fragment): NEF_HV1Z2 - Experimental evidence at protein level: Swiss-Prot protein existence level 1. Extracellular Nef protein targets CD4(+) T-lymphocytes for apoptosis by interacting with CXCR4 surface receptors. From Human immunodeficiency virus type 1 group M subtype D (isolate Z2/CDC-Z34) (HIV-1).
   5079..5312    +  LTR            3' LTR (ΔU3): self-inactivating 3' long terminal repeat (LTR) from HIV-1
   5384..5505    +  polyA_signal   SV40 poly(A) signal: SV40 polyadenylation signal
   5545..5680    +  rep_origin     SV40 ori: SV40 origin of replication
   5688..5751    +  promoter       AmpR promoter: bla
   5752..6612    +  CDS            AmpR: β-lactamase; bla; confers resistance to ampicillin, carbenicillin, and related antibiotics
   6783..7371    +  rep_origin     ori: high-copy-number ColE1/pMB1/pBR322/pUC origin of replication
   7554..7646    +  CDS            lacI (fragment): lac repressor; lacI; The lac repressor binds to the lac operator to inhibit transcription in E. coli. This inhibition can be relieved by adding lactose or isopropyl-β-D-thiogalactopyranoside (IPTG).
   7659..7680    +  protein_bind   CAP binding site: CAP binding activates transcription in the presence of cAMP. E. coli catabolite activator protein
   7695..7725    +  promoter       lac promoter: promoter for the E. coli lac operon
   7733..7749    +  protein_bind   lac operator: The lac repressor binds to the lac operator to inhibit transcription in E. coli. This inhibition can be relieved by adding lactose or isopropyl-β-D-thiogalactopyranoside (IPTG). lac repressor encoded by lacI
   7794..7812    +  promoter       T3 promoter: promoter for bacteriophage T3 RNA polymerase
   7840..8066    +  promoter       RSV promoter: Rous sarcoma virus enhancer/promoter
   8067..8247    +  LTR            5' LTR (truncated): truncated 5' long terminal repeat (LTR) from HIV-1
   8294..8419    +  misc_feature   HIV-1 Ψ: packaging signal of human immunodeficiency virus type 1
   8403..8766    +  CDS            HIV-1 gag (fragment): gag protein from human immunodeficiency virus 1; gag
   8912..9145    +  misc_feature   RRE: The Rev response element (RRE) of HIV-1 allows for Rev-dependent mRNA export from the nucleus to the cytoplasm.
   9522..9546    +  CDS            Rev (fragment): human immunodeficiency virus 1 (HIV-1) Rev protein; rev; enhances nuclear export of unspliced and incompletely spliced viral mRNAs
