[The description below was written by a language model from this plasmid's Addgene catalogue record and pLannotate feature annotations shown in this document.]
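Description:
PLX306 iCre tetO tomato rtTA is a third-generation-style, self-inactivating HIV-1 lentiviral transfer plasmid of about 9.5 kb, built on the PLX306 iCre backbone by Gateway cloning and intended for mammalian expression after viral transduction. An RSV promoter fused to a truncated 5' LTR drives the viral genomic transcript, which carries the Ψ packaging signal with a partial gag segment, the Rev response element for Rev-dependent nuclear export, the cPPT/CTS element, a WPRE to boost transcript stability and expression, and a ΔU3 3' LTR that disables LTR promoter activity after integration. An SV40 polyadenylation signal and SV40 origin follow the 3' LTR. In bacteria the plasmid is selected with ampicillin through AmpR. The annotated origin is of the ColE1/pUC type, although the catalogue lists the plasmid as low copy and propagated in a recombination-deficient strain, as is usual for LTR-containing vectors.

The payload consists of two cassettes in the same orientation. A tight TRE promoter (seven tet operators upstream of a minimal CMV promoter) controls a codon-optimised tdTomato. The catalogue lists no tag, and the short HA and His fragments annotated just after the reporter appear to be backbone remnants. Downstream, the human PGK promoter constitutively drives Cre recombinase linked through a P2A peptide to the reverse tetracycline transactivator rtTA3, so both proteins are produced separately from one transcript. Transduced cells therefore undergo Cre-mediated recombination of any loxP-flanked alleles and also express rtTA, which activates tdTomato only when doxycycline is supplied. This all-in-one design allows Cre delivery to be combined with inducible fluorescent marking. The associated publication concerns driver mutations in head and neck squamous cell carcinoma.
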