Addgene plasmid #158050: PLX306 iCre tetO tomato rtTA
Purpose: lenti-viral construct with Cre recombinase and doxycycline inducible expression of tdTomato
Depositing lab: Daniel Schramek. Publication: Rare driver mutations in head and neck squamous cell carcinomas converge on NOTCH signaling. Loganathan SK, Schleicher K, Malik A, Quevedo R, Langille E, Teng K, Oh RH, Rathod B, Tsai R, Samavarchi-Tehrani P, Pugh TJ, Gingras AC, Schramek D. Science. 2020 Mar 13;367(6483):1264-1269. doi: 10.1126/science.aax0902. PubMed 32165588.
Backbone
  Vector backbone: PLX306 iCre
  Vector type: Mammalian Expression
Growth in bacteria
  Bacterial resistance: Ampicillin, 100 μg/mL
  Growth temperature: 30°C
  Growth strain: NEB Stable
  Copy number: Low Copy
Gene/Insert
  Gene/Insert name: tdTomato
  Insert size (bp): 1430
  Promoter: tetO promoter
  Tag / fusion protein: none
  Cloning method: Gateway Cloning
  Sequencing primers: 5′ tggaaaaggcgcaaccccaacccc
Terms and licenses: Academic/Nonprofit Terms; Industry Terms: Not Available to Industry
How to cite: PLX306 iCre tetO tomato rtTA was a gift from Daniel Schramek (Addgene plasmid # 158050 ; http://n2t.net/addgene:158050 ; RRID:Addgene_158050)
